Addgene plasmid #174839: HP-Cas9hGem-Ade2-LEU2-LINEAR
Purpose: pRS414 backbone containing LINEAR fragment targeting ADE2 in H. polymorpha
Depositing lab: Zengyi Shao. Depositing organization: Iowa State University. Publication: A repackaged CRISPR platform increases homology-directed repair for yeast engineering. Ploessl D, Zhao Y, Cao M, Ghosh S, Lopez C, Sayadi M, Chudalayandi S, Severin A, Huang L, Gustafson M, Shao Z. Nat Chem Biol. 2021 Oct 28. pii: 10.1038/s41589-021-00893-5. doi: 10.1038/s41589-021-00893-5. PubMed 34711982.
Backbone
  Vector backbone: pRS414
  Total vector size (bp): 13049
  Vector type: Bacterial Expression, Yeast Expression, CRISPR, Synthetic Biology
  Selectable markers: TRP1, LEU2
Growth in bacteria
  Bacterial resistance: Ampicillin, 100 μg/mL
  Growth temperature: 37°C
  Growth strain: DH5alpha
  Copy number: Unknown
Gene/Insert
  Gene/Insert name: HH-gRNA-HDV targetting ADE2 in Ogataea (para)polymorpha
  Species: Ogataea (para)polymorpha
  Insert size (bp): 215
  GenBank ID: XM_014078618
  Promoter: TDH3p
  Cloning method: Unknown
  Sequencing primers: 5′ GAACAGGGGCACAAACAGGC
Resource information
  A portion of this plasmid was derived from a plasmid made by: A portion of this plasmid was derived from pUDP013 (Addgene #103873)
Terms and licenses: Academic/Nonprofit Terms; Industry Terms: Not Available to Industry
How to cite: HP-Cas9hGem-Ade2-LEU2-LINEAR was a gift from Zengyi Shao (Addgene plasmid # 174839 ; http://n2t.net/addgene:174839 ; RRID:Addgene_174839)
