[The description below was written by a language model from this plasmid's Addgene catalogue record and pLannotate feature annotations shown in this document.]
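Description:
HP-Cas9hGem-Ade2-LEU2-LINEAR is a yeast/E. coli shuttle plasmid built on the pRS414 backbone that serves as a carrier for a "LINEAR" CRISPR fragment designed to target the ADE2 gene of the methylotrophic yeast Ogataea (para)polymorpha (Hansenula polymorpha). The backbone supplies a high-copy ColE1/pUC-type origin and AmpR for propagation and ampicillin selection in E. coli, an f1 origin, remnants of the pBluescript lacZα/MCS region flanked by T7 and T3 promoters, and the S. cerevisiae CEN6/ARS element with the TRP1 marker for low-copy maintenance in baker's yeast. The catalogue lists the size as 13,049 bp, whereas the sequenced record behind the feature table is 13,647 nt; the record does not explain the difference.

The payload sits between the T7 and T3 promoters and has three parts. The first is Streptococcus pyogenes Cas9 flanked by SV40 nuclear localization signals and fused at its C-terminus to a fragment of human geminin (GMNN). Because geminin is degraded at the metaphase-anaphase transition, such a fusion is generally used to tie Cas9 abundance to the cell cycle, consistent with the associated publication's aim of increasing homology-directed repair. The promoter and terminator for this fusion are not annotated. The second part is the listed 215 bp insert, a guide RNA cassette driven by the TDH3 (GAP) promoter, in which the ADE2-targeting guide and Cas9 scaffold are bracketed by a hammerhead ribozyme and, according to the insert name, an HDV ribozyme. These self-cleave to release a precise gRNA from a Pol II transcript, which is followed by a CYC1 terminator fragment. The third is a LEU2 marker for selection of leucine prototrophy. Part of the plasmid derives from pUDP013. How the fragment is released from the backbone is not stated.
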