Features (pLannotate 1.2.2; 27 found; start..end, strand, type, name):
    137..186     +  misc_feature   bom (fragment): basis of mobility region from pBR322
    324..471     +  promoter       TRP1 promoter: S. cerevisiae TRP1
    472..1146    +  CDS            TRP1: phosphoribosylanthranilate isomerase, required for tryptophan biosynthesis; S. cerevisiae TRP1; yeast auxotrophic marker
   1197..1248    +  misc_feature   bom (fragment): basis of mobility region from pBR322
   1276..1704    -  rep_origin     f1 ori (sequence partly withheld): f1 bacteriophage origin of replication; arrow indicates direction of (+) strand synthesis
   1708..1863    -  CDS            lacZα (fragment): LacZα fragment of β-galactosidase; lacZ fragment
   1871..1889    +  promoter       T7 promoter: promoter for bacteriophage T7 RNA polymerase
   2321..2340    +  CDS            SV40 NLS (fragment): nuclear localization signal of SV40 (simian virus 40) large T antigen
   2342..6442    +  CDS            Cas9: Cas9 (Csn1) endonuclease from the Streptococcus pyogenes Type II CRISPR/Cas system generates RNA-guided double strand breaks in DNA
   6446..6465    +  CDS            SV40 NLS (fragment): nuclear localization signal of SV40 (simian virus 40) large T antigen
   6500..6829    +  CDS            GMNN (fragment): GEMI_HUMAN - Experimental evidence at protein level: Swiss-Prot protein existence level 1. Inhibits DNA replication by preventing the incorporation of MCM complex into pre-replication complex (pre-RC) (PubMed:9635433, PubMed:14993212, PubMed:20129055, PubMed:24064211). It is degraded during the mitotic phase of the cell cycle (PubMed:9635433, PubMed:14993212, PubMed:24064211). Its destruction at the metaphase- anaphase transition permits replication in the succeeding cell cycle (PubMed:9635433, PubMed:14993212, PubMed:24064211). Inhibits histone acetyltransferase activity of KAT7/HBO1 in a CDT
   7748..8414    +  promoter       GAP promoter: S. cerevisiae TDH3; promoter for glyceraldehyde-3-phosphate dehydrogenase
   8421..8444    +  misc_RNA       sTRSV HHRz (fragment): hammerhead ribozyme from the tobacco ringspot virus satellite RNA (Khvorova et al., 2003)
   8478..8553    +  misc_RNA       gRNA scaffold: guide RNA scaffold for the Streptococcus pyogenes CRISPR/Cas9 system
   8651..8685    +  terminator     CYC1 terminator (fragment): S. cerevisiae CYC1; transcription terminator for CYC1
   9228..10301   +  CDS            LEU2: LEU3_YEAST - Experimental evidence at protein level: Swiss-Prot protein existence level 1. Catalyzes the oxidation of 3-carboxy-2-hydroxy-4- methylpentanoate (3-isopropylmalate) to 3-carboxy-4-methyl-2- oxopentanoate. The product decarboxylates to 4-methyl-2 oxopentanoate. From Saccharomyces cerevisiae (strain ATCC 204508 / S288c) (Baker's yeast).
  10843..10861   -  misc_feature   MCS (fragment): pBluescript multiple cloning site
  10874..10892   -  promoter       T3 promoter: promoter for bacteriophage T3 RNA polymerase
  10935..10957   -  protein_bind   lac operator (fragment): The lac repressor binds to the lac operator to inhibit transcription in E. coli. This inhibition can be relieved by adding lactose or isopropyl-β-D-thiogalactopyranoside (IPTG). lac repressor encoded by lacI
  10961..10991   -  promoter       lac promoter: promoter for the E. coli lac operon
  11006..11027   -  protein_bind   CAP binding site: CAP binding activates transcription in the presence of cAMP. E. coli catabolite activator protein
  11040..11132   -  CDS            lacI (fragment): lac repressor; lacI; The lac repressor binds to the lac operator to inhibit transcription in E. coli. This inhibition can be relieved by adding lactose or isopropyl-β-D-thiogalactopyranoside (IPTG).
  11315..11903   -  rep_origin     ori: high-copy-number ColE1/pMB1/pBR322/pUC origin of replication
  12074..12934   -  CDS            AmpR: β-lactamase; bla; confers resistance to ampicillin, carbenicillin, and related antibiotics
  12935..13039   -  promoter       AmpR promoter: bla
  13076..13579   +  misc_feature   CEN/ARS: S. cerevisiae CEN6 centromere fused to an autonomously replicating sequence
  13647..35      +  CDS            rop (fragment) (across the origin): Rop protein, which maintains plasmids at low copy number; rop
>Addgene plasmid #174839 | HP-Cas9hGem-Ade2-LEU2-LINEAR | addgene full sequence | sequence record 345956 | Addgene NGS Result
TCGCGCGTTTCGGTGATGACGGTGAAAACCTCTGACACATGCAGCTCCCGGAGACGGTCACAGCTTGTCT
GTAAGCGGATGCCGGGAGCAGACAAGCCCGTCAGGGCGCGTCAGCGGGTGTTGGCGGGTGTCGGGGCTGG
CTTAACTATGCGGCATCAGAGCAGATTGTACTGAGAGTGCACCATAGATCACGACATTACTATATATATA
ATATAGGAAGCATTTAATAGAACAGCATCGTAATATATGTGTACTTTGCAGTTATGACGCCAGATGGCAG
TAGTGGAAGATATTCTTTATTGAAAAATAGCTTGTCACCTTACGTACAATCTTGATCCGGAGCTTTTCTT
TTTTTGCCGATTAAGAATTAATTCGGTCGAAAAAAGAAAAGGAGAGGGCCAAGAGGGAGGGCATTGGTGA
CTATTGAGCACGTGAGTATACGTGATTAAGCACACAAAGGCAGCTTGGAGTATGTCTGTTATTAATTTCA
CAGGTAGTTCTGGTCCATTGGTGAAAGTTTGCGGCTTGCAGAGCACAGAGGCCGCAGAATGTGCTCTAGA
TTCCGATGCTGACTTGCTGGGTATTATATGTGTGCCCAATAGAAAGAGAACAATTGACCCGGTTATTGCA
AGGAAAATTTCAAGTCTTGTAAAAGCATATAAAAATAGTTCAGGCACTCCGAAATACTTGGTTGGCGTGT
TTCGTAATCAACCTAAGGAGGATGTTTTGGCTCTGGTCAATGATTACGGCATTGATATCGTCCAACTGCA
TGGAGATGAGTCGTGGCAAGAATACCAAGAGTTCCTCGGTTTGCCAGTTATTAAAAGACTCGTATTTCCA
AAAGACTGCAACATACTACTCAGTGCAGCTTCACAGAAACCTCATTCGTTTATTCCCTTGTTTGATTCAG
AAGCAGGTGGGACAGGTGAACTTTTGGATTGGAACTCGATTTCTGACTGGGTTGGAAGGCAAGAGAGCCC
CGAAAGCTTACATTTTATGTTAGCTGGTGGACTGACGCCAGAAAATGTTGGTGATGCGCTTAGATTAAAT
GGCGTTATTGGTGTTGATGTAAGCGGAGGTGTGGAGACAAATGGTGTAAAAGACTCTAACAAAATAGCAA
ATTTCGTCAAAAATGCTAAGAAATAGGTTATTACTGAGTAGTATTTATTTAAGTATTGTTTGTGCACTTG
CCGATCTATGCGGTGTGAAATACCGCACAGATGCGTAAGGAGAAAATACCGCATCAGGAAATTGTAAGCG
TTAATATTTTGTTAAAATTCGCGTTAAATTTTTGTTAAATCAGCTCATTTTTTAACCAATAGGCCGAAAT
CGGCAAAATCCCTTATAAATCAAAAGAATAGACCGAGATAGGGT
[37 nt withheld, positions 1375-1411]
AAAGAACGTGGACTCCAACGTCAAAGG
[49 nt withheld, positions 1439-1487]
T
[91 nt withheld, positions 1489-1579]
G
[124 nt withheld, positions 1581-1704]
CCATTCGCCATTCAGGCTGCGCAACTGTTGGGAAGGGCGATCGGTGCGGGCCTCTTCGCTATTACGCCAG
CTGGCGAAAGGGGGATGTGCTGCAAGGCGATTAAGTTGGGTAACGCCAGGGTTTTCCCAGTCACGACGTT
GTAAAACGACGGCCAGTGAGCGCGCGTAATACGACTCACTATAGGGCGAATTGGGTACCCTGCAGCGGCC
GCGAGCTCTCGAGAACCCTCACCTTTCGAGAGGACGATGCCCGTGTCTAAATGATTCGACCAGCCTAAGA
ATGTTCAACAATCTATAATCAGTCCATAGTCAACAAGAGCCCTCAAAGTTGATATCGTTTAGTGATCTCC
CTCGAGATGAGCGGAGGATGGTTGCTTTTTGGGGAGCCCTAAGTGGTACGTGCGGCGAGCGGGATGTTTC
CCCATTAGGCAAAGGACGACCGGGTAACCCCTCGAGAAAAAAAATTTTTCGCCGCTAATCTGGTGTTATA
TAAAGCTCCCCCTGCTCCTGGAATTTTTTTCCTTGTCAACTCACACCGGAAATCAAGGCATTTCATTCTG
AGTAGTTCTTAAAAACATAATCAACAATGGATTATAAAGATGACGATGACAAACCTCCAAAAAAGAAGAG
AAAGGTCGATAAGAAATACTCAATAGGCTTAGATATCGGCACAAATAGCGTCGGATGGGCGGTGATCACT
GATGAATATAAGGTTCCGTCTAAAAAGTTCAAGGTTCTGGGAAATACAGACCGCCACAGTATCAAAAAAA
ATCTTATAGGGGCTCTTTTATTTGACAGTGGAGAGACAGCGGAAGCGACTCGTCTCAAACGGACAGCTCG
TAGAAGGTATACACGTCGGAAGAATCGTATTTGTTATCTACAGGAGATTTTTTCAAATGAGATGGCGAAA
GTAGATGATAGTTTCTTTCATCGACTTGAAGAGTCTTTTTTGGTGGAAGAAGACAAGAAGCATGAACGTC
ATCCTATTTTTGGAAATATAGTAGATGAAGTTGCTTATCATGAGAAATATCCAACTATCTATCATCTGCG
AAAAAAATTGGTAGATTCTACTTATAAAGCGGATTTGCGCTTAATCTATTTGGCCTTAGCGCATATGATT
AAGTTTCGTGGTCATTTTTTGATTGAGGGAGATTTAAATCCTGATAATAGTGATGTGGACAAACTATTTA
TCCAGTTGGTACAAACCTACAATCAATTATTTGAAGAAAACCCTATTAACGCAAGTGGAGTAGATGCTAA
AGCGATTCTTTCTGCACGATTGAGTAAATCAAGACGATTAGAAAATCTCATTGCTCAGCTCCCCGGTGAG
AAGAAAAATGGCTTATTTGGGAATCTCATTGCTTTGTCATTGGGTTTGACCCCTAATTTTAAATCAAATT
TTGATTTGGCAGAAGATGCTAAATTACAGCTTTCAAAAGATACTTACGATGATGATTTAGATAATTTATT
GGCGCAAATTGGAGATCAATATGCTGATTTGTTTTTGGCAGCTAAGAATTTATCAGATGCTATTTTACTT
TCAGATATCCTAAGAGTAAATACTGAAATAACTAAGGCTCCCCTATCAGCTTCAATGATTAAACGCTACG
ATGAACATCATCAAGACTTGACTCTTTTAAAAGCTTTAGTTCGACAACAACTTCCAGAAAAGTATAAAGA
AATCTTTTTTGATCAATCAAAAAACGGATATGCAGGTTATATTGATGGGGGAGCTAGCCAAGAAGAATTT
TATAAATTTATCAAACCAATTTTAGAAAAAATGGATGGTACTGAGGAATTATTGGTGAAACTAAATCGTG
AAGATTTGCTGCGCAAGCAACGGACCTTTGACAACGGCTCTATTACCCATCAAATTCACTTGGGTGAGCT
GCATGCTATTTTGAGAAGACAAGAAGACTTTTATCCATTTTTAAAAGACAATCGTGAGAAGATTGAAAAA
ATCTTGACTTTTCGAATTCCTTATTATGTTGGTCCATTGGCGCGTGGCAATAGTCGTTTTGCATGGATGA
CTCGGAAGTCTGAAGAAACAATTACCCCATGGAATTTTGAAGAAGTTGTCGATAAAGGTGCTTCAGCTCA
ATCATTTATTGAACGCATGACAAACTTTGATAAAAATCTTCCAAATGAAAAAGTACTACCAAAACATAGT
TTGCTTTATGAGTATTTTACGGTTTATAACGAATTGACAAAGGTCAAATATGTTACTGAAGGAATGCGAA
AACCAGCATTTCTTTCAGGTGAACAGAAGAAAGCCATTGTTGATTTACTCTTCAAAACAAATCGAAAAGT
AACCGTTAAGCAATTAAAAGAAGATTATTTCAAAAAAATAGAATGTTTTGATAGTGTTGAAATTTCAGGA
GTTGAAGATAGATTTAATGCTTCATTAGGTACCTACCATGATTTGCTAAAAATTATTAAAGATAAAGATT
TTTTGGATAATGAAGAAAATGAAGATATCTTAGAGGATATTGTTTTAACATTGACCTTATTTGAAGATAG
GGAGATGATTGAGGAAAGACTTAAAACATATGCTCACCTCTTTGATGATAAGGTGATGAAACAGCTTAAA
CGTCGCCGTTATACTGGTTGGGGACGTTTGTCTCGAAAATTGATTAATGGTATTAGGGATAAGCAATCTG
GCAAAACAATATTAGATTTTTTGAAATCAGATGGTTTTGCCAATCGCAATTTTATGCAGCTGATCCATGA
TGATAGTTTGACATTTAAAGAAGACATTCAAAAAGCACAAGTGTCTGGACAAGGCGATAGTTTACATGAA
CATATTGCAAATTTAGCTGGTAGCCCTGCTATTAAAAAAGGTATTTTACAGACTGTAAAAGTTGTTGATG
AATTGGTCAAAGTAATGGGGCGGCATAAGCCAGAAAATATCGTTATTGAAATGGCACGTGAAAATCAGAC
AACTCAAAAGGGCCAGAAAAATTCGCGAGAGCGTATGAAACGAATCGAAGAAGGTATCAAAGAATTAGGA
AGTCAGATTCTTAAAGAGCATCCTGTTGAAAATACTCAATTGCAAAATGAAAAGCTCTATCTCTATTATC
TCCAAAATGGAAGAGACATGTATGTGGACCAAGAATTAGATATTAATCGTTTAAGTGATTATGATGTCGA
TCACATTGTTCCACAAAGTTTCCTTAAAGACGATTCAATAGACAATAAGGTCTTAACGCGTTCTGATAAA
AATCGTGGTAAATCGGATAACGTTCCAAGTGAAGAAGTAGTCAAAAAGATGAAAAACTATTGGAGACAAC
TTCTAAACGCCAAGTTAATCACTCAACGTAAGTTTGATAATTTAACGAAAGCTGAACGTGGAGGTTTGAG
TGAACTTGATAAAGCTGGTTTTATCAAACGCCAATTGGTTGAAACTCGCCAAATCACTAAGCATGTGGCA
CAAATTTTGGATAGTCGCATGAATACTAAATACGATGAAAATGATAAACTTATTCGAGAGGTTAAAGTGA
TTACCTTAAAATCTAAATTAGTTTCTGACTTCCGAAAAGATTTCCAATTCTATAAAGTACGTGAGATTAA
CAATTACCATCATGCCCATGATGCGTATCTAAATGCCGTCGTTGGAACTGCTTTGATTAAGAAATATCCA
AAACTTGAATCGGAGTTTGTCTATGGTGATTATAAAGTTTATGATGTTCGTAAAATGATTGCTAAGTCTG
AGCAAGAAATAGGCAAAGCAACCGCAAAATATTTCTTTTACTCTAATATCATGAACTTCTTCAAAACAGA
AATTACACTTGCAAATGGAGAGATTCGCAAACGCCCTCTAATCGAAACTAATGGGGAAACTGGAGAAATT
GTCTGGGATAAAGGGCGAGATTTTGCCACAGTGCGCAAAGTATTGTCCATGCCCCAAGTCAATATTGTCA
AGAAAACAGAAGTACAGACAGGCGGATTCTCCAAGGAGTCAATTTTACCAAAAAGAAATTCGGACAAGCT
TATTGCTCGTAAAAAAGACTGGGATCCAAAAAAATATGGTGGTTTTGATAGTCCAACGGTAGCTTATTCA
GTCCTAGTGGTTGCTAAGGTGGAAAAAGGGAAATCGAAGAAGTTAAAATCCGTTAAAGAGTTACTAGGGA
TCACAATTATGGAAAGAAGTTCCTTTGAAAAAAATCCGATTGACTTTTTAGAAGCTAAAGGATATAAGGA
AGTTAAAAAAGACTTAATCATTAAACTACCTAAATATAGTCTTTTTGAGTTAGAAAACGGTCGTAAACGG
ATGCTGGCTAGTGCCGGAGAATTACAAAAAGGAAATGAGCTGGCTCTGCCAAGCAAATATGTGAATTTTT
TATATTTAGCTAGTCATTATGAAAAGTTGAAGGGTAGTCCAGAAGATAACGAACAAAAACAATTGTTTGT
GGAGCAGCATAAGCATTATTTAGATGAGATTATTGAGCAAATCAGTGAATTTTCTAAGCGTGTTATTTTA
GCAGATGCCAATTTAGATAAAGTTCTTAGTGCATATAACAAACATAGAGACAAACCAATACGTGAACAAG
CAGAAAATATTATTCATTTATTTACGTTGACGAATCTTGGAGCTCCCGCTGCTTTTAAATATTTTGATAC
AACAATTGATCGTAAACGATATACGTCTACAAAAGAAGTTTTAGATGCCACTCTTATCCATCAATCCATC
ACTGGTCTTTATGAAACACGCATTGATTTGAGTCAGCTAGGAGGTGACCCTCCAAAAAAGAAGAGAAAGG
TCGGTAGTTCCAAGCTTGGCGGCAGCGGCGGCAGCATGAACCCATCGATGAAGCAGAAGCAGGAGGAGAT
CAAGGAGAACATCAAGAACTCGTCGGTGCCAAGAAGAACCCTGAAGATGATCCAGCCATCGGCCTCGGGC
TCGCTGGTGGGCAGAGAGAACGAGCTGTCGGCCGGCCTGTCGAAGAGAAAGCACAGAAACGACCACCTGA
CCTCGACCACCTCGTCGCCAGGCGTGATCGTGCCAGAGTCGTCGGAGAACAAGAACCTGGGCGGCGTGAC
CCAGGAGTCGTTCGACCTGATGATCAAGGAGAACCCATCGTCGCAGTACTGGAAGGAGGTGGCCGAGAAG
AGAAGAAAGGCCCTGTGAGCGGTTTTGTATAACTAAATAATATTGGAAACTAAATACGAATACCCAAATT
TTTTATCTAAATTTTGCCGAAAGATTAAAATCTGCAGAGATATCCGAAACAGGTAAATGGATGTTTCAAT
CCCTGTAGTCAGTCAGGAACCCATATTATATTACAGTATTAGTCGCCGCTTAGGCACGCCTTTAATTAGC
AAAATCAAACCTTAAGTGCATATGCCGTATAAGGGAAACTCAAAGAACTGGCATCGCAAAAATGAAAACA
TACGTTGAAACTACGGCAAAGGATTGGTCAGATCGCTTCATACAGGGAAAGTTCGGCATCAACATCTTTG
GATAATATCAGAATGAGAAAGAACAGATACGCAGTACGTTTTTTGGTGAGCTCTTTGCACTTCTTTAGTT
CTTTCCATCAATATCAGTTTTTTAAACTTTTAGGACTAAAAGTGATGTTTAACTTCAAAATGTTTAAAAT
TTTGTTCTTCCCGACGTTCATTAAGAATACTAATACACTTTAATAATTATTTTAATATTTTGTTCTAAAT
AATGACTTTTAATTAAAAAAGATAAAATATAAAAACATCATAATAACTCACCAGAGGTTAAGAACAAAAA
AACAAATTAGATATCTGCTAATCCAATATAGTTAAATCAATCTTTCCTTGGTATAATGGGTATATTACAT
ATATTTCAAGGACCGACACTCCTACCAAATATCTAAAATTTACCATATTAACATAACATGTATATAAACG
TCAAATCATAATCAGCACTAACGTCTCACGGATCGTATATGCCGTAGCGACAATCTAAGAACTATGCGAG
GACACGCTAGGGCCAAGGCAAAAAGATTCCTTGATTACGTAAGGGAGTTAGAATCATTTTGAATAAAAAA
CACGCTTTTTCAGTTCGAGTTTATCATTATCAATACTGCCATTTCAAAGAATACGTAAATAATTAATAGT
AGTGATTTTCCTAACTTTATTTAGTCAAAAAATTAGCCTTTTAATTCTGCTGTAACCCGTACATGCCCAA
AATAGGGGGCGGGTTACACAGAATATATAACATCGTAGGTGTCTGGGTGAACAGTTTATTCCTGGCATCC
ACTAAATATAATGGAGCCCGCTTTTTAAGCTGGCATCCAGAAAAAAAAAGAATCCCAGCACCAAAATATT
GTTTTCTTCACCAACCATCAGTTCATAGGTCCATTCTCTTAGCGCAACTACAGAGAACAGGGGCACAAAC
AGGCAAAAAACGGGCACAACCTCAATGGAGTGATGCAACCTGCCTGGAGTAAATGATGACACAAGGCAAT
TGACCCACGCATGTATCTATCTCATTTTCTTACACCTTCTATTACCTTCTGCTCTCTCTGATTTGGAAAA
AGCTGAAAAAAAAGGTTGAAACCAGTTCCCTGAAATTATTCCCCTACTTGACTAATAAGTATATAAAGAC
GGTAGGTATTGATTGTAATTCTGTAAATCTATTTCTTAAACTTCTTAAATTCTACTTTTATAGTTAGTCT
TTTTTTTAGTTTTAAAACACCAAGAACTTAGTTTCGAATAAACACACATAAACAAACAAATTCCAGCTGA
TGAGTCCGTGAGGACGAAACGAGTAAGCTCGTCCTGGAATTGATCTGCTTGGCGTTTTAGAGCTAGAAAT
AGCAAGTTAAAATAAGGCTAGTCCGTTATCAACTTGAAAAAGTGGCACCGAGTCGGTGCTTTTGGCCGGC
ATGGTCCCAGCCTCCTCGCTGGCGCCGGCTGGGCAACATGCTTCGGCATGGCGAATGGGACACAGGCCCC
TTTTCCTTTGTCGATATCATGTAATTAGTTATGTCACGCTTACATTCACGCTCGACGCCTCCTGATGTGC
ACTCAATTGCAACCCTCTTCAAAAGATACCTGCGAACACTGAAAGTGACGGTGATCCCAGAAGAAGAGGC
CAAGGAGCTTATGTCACTCACACTGGCGGCAGACCACGGGGCTTCCGTGCCAAAGGTGAAGGAAACACTG
CAAAAATTGCCAACTTTGAACTTCGACGTCCTATACGTGCTATTCAGATACTTCCAGCAGGTGCTCAAAC
ACAAAGAGCTCAACAAGATGAGTATTGGCGCGCTGAGCGTGTTGATGGCTCCTAACCTCACTCCTTTTGA
CGGCGCCAAGGAGATTTGCTCGGAACTGCTAACTAATTACAAGTACTACTTCGAGGACGGCGAAATGGTG
GTGCGCTAGTGCTCCCATATCTAGCGTTACGTAATCGGCCCTATTTGATAGATAATAATATCCAAGTCAG
AAAAATAAAATATTAATTTAATTTAATTTAGGAGTAAGTGGATGGTTTTTCAATTTTTCCCGGTACCGGC
GCAAAATAGTTGCATCATTTTGCAATCATGAGTAAGAACATTGTGCTTCTCCCTGGTGATCACGTGGGCC
CCGAGGTTGTTGCGGAGGCCGTCAAGGTTCTCGAGGCTGTCTCGTCGGCAATCGGCGTTAAGTTCAACTT
TTCCAAGCACCTGATCGGCGGTGCCTCGATCGATGCTTATGGGGTGCCATTGTCCGACGAGGCCCTCGAA
GCCGCCAAGAAGGCTGACGCCGTTTTGCTTGGAGCCGTCGGAGGACCTAAGTGGGGAACCGGCTCCGTGC
GTCCTGAGCAGGGTCTGTTGAAGATCAGAAAAGAGCTCAACTTGTACGCGAACCTGCGTCCATGCAGTTT
TGCTTCCGACGCTCTTCTGAAGCTATCTCCACTGAAATCAGAAATCGTCAAGGGCACTGACTTTGTTGTT
GTGCGTGAGTTGGTTGGTGGAATCTACTTTGGTGACCGCAAGGAGGATGCCGGCGACGGAGTTGCCAGCG
ACACTGAGAGCTATTCTGTTCCAGAGGTGCAGAGAATCACGAGAATGGCGGCCTTTTTGGCGCTGCAGAG
CGACCCACCGCTCCCACTGTGGTCGCTGGACAAAGCCAACGTGCTTGCATCCTCGCGTTTGTGGCGGAAG
ACTGTTGAGGAGACCATCAAGAACGAGTTCCCGCAGCTGACGGTGCAGCACCAGCTGATCGACTCGGCAG
CCATGATTTTGGTCAAGTCGCCAACGAAACTCAACGGTGTCATTGTCACCAACAACATGTTTGGCGACAT
CATCAGTGACGAGGCCAGTGTGATTCCTGGGTCTCTGGGCCTGCTGCCTTCTGCCTCGTTGGCGTCTCTG
CCAGACACAAACAAGGCGTTTGGTCTTTACGAGCCCTGCCACGGCTCGGCGCCAGATTTGGGCCCGGGCA
AGGTCAATCCATTGGCCACAATTTTGTCTGCCGCCATGATGCTGAAGCTGTCGCTGGACTTGGTGGATGC
CGGCCGTGCGATCGAGCAGGCCGTCAAGAACGTCCTGGATGCAGGTATCATGACTGCCGATTTGGGTGGA
AGCTCCTCAACACAGGAAGTTGGTGATGCTGTTGCGCAGGAGGTGGCCAAGCTACTCAAGAACTAAATAA
GGGAGAAAAAAAAGTAGGATCATAAGGGTAAAATTAATTCGATTACTAGTATTTATTTTCTGAAAATAAA
GAATTAAAAAAATATTTCCTTTTCATGTTCGCCAGTCACGTCCGATATTTTTCCAGATCTCTGCGATTGC
ACGCCATCAAAGTGCCTGACAACGCGCCTACACTCGAAGAAAACTCTGCGTGGCTCAAGAAACTGGCCAG
GTCCTCGATAAGTCCAAAACCTTCAAGCCACACAGAATTGCCTAAATCAACTTACGAGATACGACAAGCT
TCGGAGCTTGAGTCCGAAACGAACCCAGAATTCATCAAACTAAGGCTCCCTGGTGGAAAATTCGTCAATG
TGGTGAAAAAAGCAGATCCGCATAGCCAACCAGGAACCTCATTTTTTACGCTTTCTGTGCCCGCATCCGA
CTATTTCGTGGCATCGTCGCCGTTTTCGAGATTGCCATCCAATAAACGTCCCAAGGCCGACTCTTCGCAG
TCCTTTGCAGATCTGAAGGTCGTAAAGGTGAGTTTAAACGCCACCGCGGTGGAGCTCCAGCTTTTGTTCC
CTTTAGTGAGGGTTAATTGCGCGCTTGGCGTAATCATGGTCATAGCTGTTTCCTGTGTGAAATTGTTATC
CGCTCACAATTCCACACAACATACGAGCCGGAAGCATAAAGTGTAAAGCCTGGGGTGCCTAATGAGTGAG
CTAACTCACATTAATTGCGTTGCGCTCACTGCCCGCTTTCCAGTCGGGAAACCTGTCGTGCCAGCTGCAT
TAATGAATCGGCCAACGCGCGGGGAGAGGCGGTTTGCGTATTGGGCGCTCTTCCGCTTCCTCGCTCACTG
ACTCGCTGCGCTCGGTCGTTCGGCTGCGGCGAGCGGTATCAGCTCACTCAAAGGCGGTAATACGGTTATC
CACAGAATCAGGGGATAACGCAGGAAAGAACATGTGAGCAAAAGGCCAGCAAAAGGCCAGGAACCGTAAA
AAGGCCGCGTTGCTGGCGTTTTTCCATAGGCTCCGCCCCCCTGACGAGCATCACAAAAATCGACGCTCAA
GTCAGAGGTGGCGAAACCCGACAGGACTATAAAGATACCAGGCGTTTCCCCCTGGAAGCTCCCTCGTGCG
CTCTCCTGTTCCGACCCTGCCGCTTACCGGATACCTGTCCGCCTTTCTCCCTTCGGGAAGCGTGGCGCTT
TCTCATAGCTCACGCTGTAGGTATCTCAGTTCGGTGTAGGTCGTTCGCTCCAAGCTGGGCTGTGTGCACG
AACCCCCCGTTCAGCCCGACCGCTGCGCCTTATCCGGTAACTATCGTCTTGAGTCCAACCCGGTAAGACA
CGACTTATCGCCACTGGCAGCAGCCACTGGTAACAGGATTAGCAGAGCGAGGTATGTAGGCGGTGCTACA
GAGTTCTTGAAGTGGTGGCCTAACTACGGCTACACTAGAAGAACAGTATTTGGTATCTGCGCTCTGCTGA
AGCCAGTTACCTTCGGAAAAAGAGTTGGTAGCTCTTGATCCGGCAAACAAACCACCGCTGGTAGCGGTGG
TTTTTTTGTTTGCAAGCAGCAGATTACGCGCAGAAAAAAAGGATCTCAAGAAGATCCTTTGATCTTTTCT
ACGGGGTCTGACGCTCAGTGGAACGAAAACTCACGTTAAGGGATTTTGGTCATGAGATTATCAAAAAGGA
TCTTCACCTAGATCCTTTTAAATTAAAAATGAAGTTTTAAATCAATCTAAAGTATATATGAGTAAACTTG
GTCTGACAGTTACCAATGCTTAATCAGTGAGGCACCTATCTCAGCGATCTGTCTATTTCGTTCATCCATA
GTTGCCTGACTCCCCGTCGTGTAGATAACTACGATACGGGAGGGCTTACCATCTGGCCCCAGTGCTGCAA
TGATACCGCGAGACCCACGCTCACCGGCTCCAGATTTATCAGCAATAAACCAGCCAGCCGGAAGGGCCGA
GCGCAGAAGTGGTCCTGCAACTTTATCCGCCTCCATCCAGTCTATTAATTGTTGCCGGGAAGCTAGAGTA
AGTAGTTCGCCAGTTAATAGTTTGCGCAACGTTGTTGCCATTGCTACAGGCATCGTGGTGTCACGCTCGT
CGTTTGGTATGGCTTCATTCAGCTCCGGTTCCCAACGATCAAGGCGAGTTACATGATCCCCCATGTTGTG
CAAAAAAGCGGTTAGCTCCTTCGGTCCTCCGATCGTTGTCAGAAGTAAGTTGGCCGCAGTGTTATCACTC
ATGGTTATGGCAGCACTGCATAATTCTCTTACTGTCATGCCATCCGTAAGATGCTTTTCTGTGACTGGTG
AGTACTCAACCAAGTCATTCTGAGAATAGTGTATGCGGCGACCGAGTTGCTCTTGCCCGGCGTCAATACG
GGATAATACCGCGCCACATAGCAGAACTTTAAAAGTGCTCATCATTGGAAAACGTTCTTCGGGGCGAAAA
CTCTCAAGGATCTTACCGCTGTTGAGATCCAGTTCGATGTAACCCACTCGTGCACCCAACTGATCTTCAG
CATCTTTTACTTTCACCAGCGTTTCTGGGTGAGCAAAAACAGGAAGGCAAAATGCCGCAAAAAAGGGAAT
AAGGGCGACACGGAAATGTTGAATACTCATACTCTTCCTTTTTCAATATTATTGAAGCATTTATCAGGGT
TATTGTCTCATGAGCGGATACATATTTGAATGTATTTAGAAAAATAAACAAATAGGGGTTCCGCGCACAT
TTCCCCGAAAAGTGCCACCTGGGTCCTTTTCATCACGTGCTATAAAAATAATTATAATTTAAATTTTTTA
ATATAAATATATAAATTAAAAATAGAAAGTAAAAAAAGAAATTAAAGAAAAAATAGTTTTTGTTTTCCGA
AGATGTAAAAGACTCTAGGGGGATCGCCAACAAATACTACCTTTTATCTTGCTCTTCCTGCTCTCAGGTA
TTAATGCCGAATTGTTTCATCTTGTCTGTGTAGAAGACCACACACGAAAATCCTGTGATTTTACATTTTA
CTTATCGTTAATCGAATGTATATCTATTTAATCTGCTTTTCTTGTCTAATAAATATATATGTAAAGTACG
CTTTTTGTTGAAATTTTTTAAACCTTTGTTTATTTTTTTTTCTTCATTCCGTAACTCTTCTACCTTCTTT
ATTTACTTTCTAAAATCCAAATACAAAACATAAAAATAAATAAACACAGAGTAAATTCCCAAATTATTCC
ATCATTAAAAGATACGAGGCGCGTGTAAGTTACAGGCAAGCGATCCGTCTAAGAAACCATTATTATCATG
ACATTAACCTATAAAAATAGGCGTATCACGAGGCCCTTTCGTC
